Addgene plasmid #68422: pU6_(GLuc)_sgRNA
Purpose: Transient expression of a minimal sgRNA targeting the GLuc reporter, in mammalian cells. U6 promoter
Depositing lab: John Rinn. Depositing organization: Harvard University. Publication: Multiplexable, locus-specific targeting of long RNAs with CRISPR-Display. Shechner DM, Hacisuleyman E, Younger ST, Rinn JL. Nat Methods. 2015 Jul;12(7):664-70. doi: 10.1038/nmeth.3433. Epub 2015 Jun 1. PubMed 26030444.
Backbone
  Vector backbone: pNEB193
  Backbone manufacturer: NEB
  Vector type: Mammalian Expression, CRISPR
Growth in bacteria
  Bacterial resistance: Ampicillin, 100 μg/mL
  Growth temperature: 37°C
  Growth strain: DH5alpha
  Copy number: High Copy
Gene/Insert
  Gene/Insert name: Gluc sgRNA
  gRNA/shRNA sequence: gRNA: GATCTAGATACGACTCACTAT
  Species: Synthetic
  Promoter: human U6
  Cloning method: Ligation Independent Cloning
  Sequencing primers: 5′ LKO.1 5; 3′ M13R
Terms and licenses: Academic/Nonprofit Terms; Industry Terms: Not Available to Industry
Depositor comments: Minimal sgRNA, targeting the (ATCTAGATACGACTCACTAT) sequence in the Gluc reporter
How to cite: pU6_(GLuc)_sgRNA was a gift from John Rinn (Addgene plasmid # 68422 ; http://n2t.net/addgene:68422 ; RRID:Addgene_68422)
