[The description below was written by a language model from this plasmid's Addgene catalogue record and pLannotate feature annotations shown in this document.]
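Description:
pU6_(GLuc)_sgRNA is a small (about 3.0 kb) mammalian CRISPR guide-expression plasmid built on the pNEB193 cloning backbone, a pUC-type vector. It is propagated in E. coli at high copy from a ColE1/pUC-family origin and selected with ampicillin through the β-lactamase gene and its native promoter. The remaining annotated backbone elements are pUC remnants: a lac promoter, lac operator and CAP binding site, a partial lacZα coding region that is interrupted by the insert, a fragment of the multiple cloning site, and short fragments matching lacI, rop and the bom region. The plasmid has no mammalian selection marker or viral elements, consistent with its stated use for transient transfection.

The payload is a single RNA polymerase III transcription unit inserted into the polylinker region. A human U6 promoter drives a synthetic single guide RNA consisting of a spacer followed by the Streptococcus pyogenes Cas9 guide RNA scaffold. The spacer itself is not annotated as a separate feature, but it would occupy the short gap between the promoter and the scaffold. The depositor describes this as a "minimal" sgRNA, meaning the standard guide without added RNA domains, and it is directed against a target sequence in a Gaussia luciferase (GLuc) reporter construct.

Cas9 is not encoded here, so a Cas9 or dCas9 variant and the GLuc reporter must be supplied from separate constructs. The plasmid comes from work on CRISPR-Display, a method for targeting long RNAs to specific loci. The record does not spell out its role in that work, though a minimal guide of this kind could plausibly serve as a baseline for guides carrying additional RNA cargo.
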