Features (pLannotate 1.2.2; 13 found; start..end, strand, type, name):
      1..861     -  CDS            AmpR: β-lactamase; bla; confers resistance to ampicillin, carbenicillin, and related antibiotics
    862..966     -  promoter       AmpR promoter: bla
   1061..1096    +  CDS            rop (fragment): Rop protein, which maintains plasmids at low copy number; rop
   1198..1297    +  misc_feature   bom (fragment): basis of mobility region from pBR322
   1303..1457    -  CDS            lacZα (fragment): LacZα fragment of β-galactosidase; lacZ fragment
   1458..1689    +  promoter       U6 promoter: RNA polymerase III promoter for human U6 snRNA
   1719..1794    +  misc_RNA       gRNA scaffold: guide RNA scaffold for the Streptococcus pyogenes CRISPR/Cas9 system
   1831..1850    +  misc_feature   MCS (fragment): pUC18/19 multiple cloning site
   1887..1903    -  protein_bind   lac operator: The lac repressor binds to the lac operator to inhibit transcription in E. coli. This inhibition can be relieved by adding lactose or isopropyl-β-D-thiogalactopyranoside (IPTG). lac repressor encoded by lacI
   1911..1941    -  promoter       lac promoter: promoter for the E. coli lac operon
   1956..1977    -  protein_bind   CAP binding site: CAP binding activates transcription in the presence of cAMP. E. coli catabolite activator protein
   1990..2082    -  CDS            lacI (fragment): lac repressor; lacI; The lac repressor binds to the lac operator to inhibit transcription in E. coli. This inhibition can be relieved by adding lactose or isopropyl-β-D-thiogalactopyranoside (IPTG).
   2265..2853    -  rep_origin     ori: high-copy-number ColE1/pMB1/pBR322/pUC origin of replication
>Addgene plasmid #68422 | pU6_(GLuc)_sgRNA | depositor full sequence | sequence record 125553 | Full Sequence
TTACCAATGCTTAATCAGTGAGGCACCTATCTCAGCGATCTGTCTATTTCGTTCATCCATAGTTGCCTGA
CTCCCCGTCGTGTAGATAACTACGATACGGGAGGGCTTACCATCTGGCCCCAGTGCTGCAATGATACCGC
GAGACCCACGCTCACCGGCTCCAGATTTATCAGCAATAAACCAGCCAGCCGGAAGGGCCGAGCGCAGAAG
TGGTCCTGCAACTTTATCCGCCTCCATCCAGTCTATTAATTGTTGCCGGGAAGCTAGAGTAAGTAGTTCG
CCAGTTAATAGTTTGCGCAACGTTGTTGCCATTGCTACAGGCATCGTGGTGTCACGCTCGTCGTTTGGTA
TGGCTTCATTCAGCTCCGGTTCCCAACGATCAAGGCGAGTTACATGATCCCCCATGTTGTGCAAAAAAGC
GGTTAGCTCCTTCGGTCCTCCGATCGTTGTCAGAAGTAAGTTGGCCGCAGTGTTATCACTCATGGTTATG
GCAGCACTGCATAATTCTCTTACTGTCATGCCATCCGTAAGATGCTTTTCTGTGACTGGTGAGTACTCAA
CCAAGTCATTCTGAGAATAGTGTATGCGGCGACCGAGTTGCTCTTGCCCGGCGTCAATACGGGATAATAC
CGCGCCACATAGCAGAACTTTAAAAGTGCTCATCATTGGAAAACGTTCTTCGGGGCGAAAACTCTCAAGG
ATCTTACCGCTGTTGAGATCCAGTTCGATGTAACCCACTCGTGCACCCAACTGATCTTCAGCATCTTTTA
CTTTCACCAGCGTTTCTGGGTGAGCAAAAACAGGAAGGCAAAATGCCGCAAAAAAGGGAATAAGGGCGAC
ACGGAAATGTTGAATACTCATACTCTTCCTTTTTCAATATTATTGAAGCATTTATCAGGGTTATTGTCTC
ATGAGCGGATACATATTTGAATGTATTTAGAAAAATAAACAAATAGGGGTTCCGCGCACATTTCCCCGAA
AAGTGCCACCTGACGTCTAAGAAACCATTATTATCATGACATTAACCTATAAAAATAGGCGTATCACGAG
GCCCTTTCGTCTCGCGCGTTTCGGTGATGACGGTGAAAACCTCTGACACATGCAGCTCCCGGAGACGGTC
ACAGCTTGTCTGTAAGCGGATGCCGGGAGCAGACAAGCCCGTCAGGGCGCGTCAGCGGGTGTTGGCGGGT
GTCGGGGCTGGCTTAACTATGCGGCATCAGAGCAGATTGTACTGAGAGTGCACCATATGCGGTGTGAAAT
ACCGCACAGATGCGTAAGGAGAAAATACCGCATCAGGCGCCATTCGCCATTCAGGCTGCGCAACTGTTGG
GAAGGGCGATCGGTGCGGGCCTCTTCGCTATTACGCCAGCTGGCGAAAGGGGGATGTGCTGCAAGGCGAT
TAAGTTGGGTAACGCCAGGGTTTTCCCAGTCACGACGTTGTAAAACGACGGCCAGTGTTTCCCATGATTC
CTTCATATTTGCATATACGATACAAGGCTGTTAGAGAGATAATTGGAATTAATTTGACTGTAAACACAAA
GATATTAGTACAAAATACGTGACGTAGAAAGTAATAATTTCTTGGGTAGTTTGCAGTTTTAAAATTATGT
TTTAAAATGGACTATCATATGCTTACCGTAACTTGAAAGTATTTCGATTTCTTGGCTTTATATATCTTGT
GGAAAGGACGAAACACCGATCTAGATACGACTCACTATGTTTTAGAGCTAGAAATAGCAAGTTAAAATAA
GGCTAGTCCGTTATCAACTTGAAAAAGTGGCACCGAGTCGGTGCTTTTTTTCTTAATTAAGTCTAGAGTC
GACTGTTTAAACCTGCAGGCATGCAAGCTTGGCGTAATCATGGTCATAGCTGTTTCCTGTGTGAAATTGT
TATCCGCTCACAATTCCACACAACATACGAGCCGGAAGCATAAAGTGTAAAGCCTGGGGTGCCTAATGAG
TGAGCTAACTCACATTAATTGCGTTGCGCTCACTGCCCGCTTTCCAGTCGGGAAACCTGTCGTGCCAGCT
GCATTAATGAATCGGCCAACGCGCGGGGAGAGGCGGTTTGCGTATTGGGCGCTCTTCCGCTTCCTCGCTC
ACTGACTCGCTGCGCTCGGTCGTTCGGCTGCGGCGAGCGGTATCAGCTCACTCAAAGGCGGTAATACGGT
TATCCACAGAATCAGGGGATAACGCAGGAAAGAACATGTGAGCAAAAGGCCAGCAAAAGGCCAGGAACCG
TAAAAAGGCCGCGTTGCTGGCGTTTTTCCATAGGCTCCGCCCCCCTGACGAGCATCACAAAAATCGACGC
TCAAGTCAGAGGTGGCGAAACCCGACAGGACTATAAAGATACCAGGCGTTTCCCCCTGGAAGCTCCCTCG
TGCGCTCTCCTGTTCCGACCCTGCCGCTTACCGGATACCTGTCCGCCTTTCTCCCTTCGGGAAGCGTGGC
GCTTTCTCATAGCTCACGCTGTAGGTATCTCAGTTCGGTGTAGGTCGTTCGCTCCAAGCTGGGCTGTGTG
CACGAACCCCCCGTTCAGCCCGACCGCTGCGCCTTATCCGGTAACTATCGTCTTGAGTCCAACCCGGTAA
GACACGACTTATCGCCACTGGCAGCAGCCACTGGTAACAGGATTAGCAGAGCGAGGTATGTAGGCGGTGC
TACAGAGTTCTTGAAGTGGTGGCCTAACTACGGCTACACTAGAAGAACAGTATTTGGTATCTGCGCTCTG
CTGAAGCCAGTTACCTTCGGAAAAAGAGTTGGTAGCTCTTGATCCGGCAAACAAACCACCGCTGGTAGCG
GTGGTTTTTTTGTTTGCAAGCAGCAGATTACGCGCAGAAAAAAAGGATCTCAAGAAGATCCTTTGATCTT
TTCTACGGGGTCTGACGCTCAGTGGAACGAAAACTCACGTTAAGGGATTTTGGTCATGAGATTATCAAAA
AGGATCTTCACCTAGATCCTTTTAAATTAAAAATGAAGTTTTAAATCAATCTAAAGTATATATGAGTAAA
CTTGGTCTGACAG
