>Addgene plasmid #68422 | pU6_(GLuc)_sgRNA | addgene partial sequence | sequence record 124607 | LKO1_5 5'-GACTATCATATGCTTACCGT-3'
TCTTGTGGAAAGGACGAAACACCGATCTAGATACGACTCACTATGTTTTAGAGCTAGAAATAGCAAGTTA
AAATAAGGCTAGTCCGTTATCAACTTGAAAAAGTGGCACCGAGTCGGTGCTTTTTTTCTTAATTAAGTCT
AGAGTCGACTGTTTAAACCTGCAGGCATGCAAGCTTGGCGTAATCATGGTCATAGCTGTTTCCTGTGTGA
AATTGTTATCCGCTCACAATTCCACACAACATACGAGCCGGAAGCATAAAGTGTAAAGCCTGGGGTGCCT
AATGAGTGAGCTAACTCACATTAATTGCGTTGCGCTCACTGCCCGCTTTCCAGTCGGGAAACCTGTCGTG
CCAGCTGCATTAATGAATCGGCCAACGCGCGGGGAGAGGCGGTTTGCGTATTGGGCGCTCTTCCGCTTCC
TCGCTCACTGACTCGCTGCGCTCGGTCGTTCGGCTGCGGCGAGCGGTATCAGCTCACTCAAAGGCGGTAA
TACGGTTATCCACAGAATCAGGGGATAACGCAGGAAAGAACATGTGAGCAAAAGGCCAGCAAAAGGCCAG
GAACCGTAAAAAGGCCGCGTTGCTGGCGTTTTTCCATAGGCTCCGCCCCCCTGACGAGCATCACAAAAAT
CGACGCTCAAGTCAGAGGTGGCGAAACCCGACAGGACTATAAAGATACCAGGCGTTTCCCCCTGGAAGCT
CCCTCGTGCGCTCTCCTGTTCCGACCCTGCCGCTTACCGGATACCTGTCCGCCTTTCTCCCTTCGGGAAG
CGTGGCGCTTTCTCATAGCTCACGCTGTAGGTATCTCAGTTCGGTGTAGGTCGTTCGCTCCAAGCTGGGC
TGTGTGCACGAACCCCCCGTTCAGCCCGACCGCTGCGCCTTATCCGGTAACTATCGTCTTGAGTCCAACC
CGGTAAGACACGACTTATCGCCACTGGCAGCAGCCACTGGTAACAGGATTAGCAGAGCGAGGTATGTAGG
CGGTGCTACAGAGTTCTTGAAGTGGTGGCCTAACTACGGCTACACTAGAAGAACAGTATTTGGTATCTGC
