>Addgene plasmid #68422 | pU6_(GLuc)_sgRNA | addgene partial sequence | sequence record 124661 | M13-Rev 5'-CAGGAAACAGCTATGACC-3'
TGCAGGTTTAAACAGTCGACTCTAGACTTAATTAAGAAAAAAAGCACCGACTCGGTGCCACTTTTTCAAG
TTGATAACGGACTAGCCTTATTTTAACTTGCTATTTCTAGCTCTAAAACATAGTGAGTCGTATCTAGATC
GGTGTTTCGTCCTTTCCACAAGATATATAAAGCCAAGAAATCGAAATACTTTCAAGTTACGGTAAGCATA
TGATAGTCCATTTTAAAACATAATTTTAAAACTGCAAACTACCCAAGAAATTATTACTTTCTACGTCACG
TATTTTGTACTAATATCTTTGTGTTTACAGTCAAATTAATTCCAATTATCTCTCTAACAGCCTTGTATCG
TATATGCAAATATGAAGGAATCATGGGAAACACTGGCCGTCGTTTTACAACGTCGTGACTGGGAAAACCC
TGGCGTTACCCAACTTAATCGCCTTGCAGCACATCCCCCTTTCGCCAGCTGGCGTAATAGCGAAGAGGCC
CGCACCGATCGCCCTTCCCAACAGTTGCGCAGCCTGAATGGCGAATGGCGCCTGATGCGGTATTTTCTCC
TTACGCATCTGTGCGGTATTTCACACCGCATATGGTGCACTCTCAGTACAATCTGCTCTGATGCCGCATA
GTTAAGCCAGCCCCGACACCCGCCAACACCCGCTGACGCGCCCTGACGGGCTTGTCTGCTCCCGGCATCC
GCTTACAGACAAGCTGTGACCGTCTCCGGGAGCTGCATGTGTCAGAGGTTTTCACCGTCATCACCGAAAC
GCGCGAGACGAAAGGGCCTCGTGATACGCCTATTTTTATAGGTTAATGTCATGATAATAATGGTTTCTTA
GACGTCAGGTGGCACTTTTCGGGGAAATGTGCGCGGAACCCCTATTTGTTTATTTTTCTAAATACATTCA
AATATGTATCCGCTCATGAGACAATAACCCTGATAAATGCTTCAATAATATTGAAAAAGGAAGAGTATGA
GTATTCAACATTTCCGTGTCGCCCTTATTCCCTTTTTTGCGGCATTTTGCCTTCCTGTTTTTGCTCACCC
AGAAACGCTGGTGAAAGTAAAAGATGCTGAAGATCAGTTGGGTGCACGAGTGGGTTACATCGAACTGGAT
CTCAACAGCGGTAAGATCCTTGAGAGTT
